>Addgene plasmid #42835 | TAL3372 | depositor partial sequence | sequence record 57955 | TAL3372 sequence 2430 bps
TCTAGAGCTAGCACCATGGACTACAAAGACCATGACGGTGATTATAAAGATCATGACATCGATTACAAGG
ATGACGATGACAAGATGGCCCCCAAGAAGAAGAGGAAGGTGGGCATTCACCGCGGGGTACCTATGGTGGA
CTTGAGGACACTCGGTTATTCGCAACAGCAACAGGAGAAAATCAAGCCTAAGGTCAGGAGCACCGTCGCG
CAACACCACGAGGCGCTTGTGGGGCATGGCTTCACTCATGCGCATATTGTCGCGCTTTCACAGCACCCTG
CGGCGCTTGGGACGGTGGCTGTCAAATACCAAGATATGATTGCGGCCCTGCCCGAAGCCACGCACGAGGC
AATTGTAGGGGTCGGTAAACAGTGGTCGGGAGCGCGAGCACTTGAGGCGCTGCTGACTGTGGCGGGTGAG
CTTAGGGGGCCTCCGCTCCAGCTCGACACCGGGCAGCTGCTGAAGATCGCGAAGAGAGGGGGAGTAACAG
CGGTAGAGGCAGTGCACGCCTGGCGCAATGCGCTCACCGGGGCCCCCTTGAACCTGACCCCAGACCAGGT
AGTCGCAATCGCGAACAATAATGGGGGAAAGCAAGCCCTGGAAACCGTGCAAAGGTTGTTGCCGGTCCTT
TGTCAAGACCACGGCCTTACACCGGAGCAAGTCGTGGCCATTGCATCCCACGACGGTGGCAAACAGGCTC
TTGAGACGGTTCAGAGACTTCTCCCAGTTCTCTGTCAAGCCCACGGGCTGACTCCCGATCAAGTTGTAGC
GATTGCGAATAACAATGGAGGGAAACAAGCATTGGAGACTGTCCAACGGCTCCTTCCCGTGTTGTGTCAA
GCCCACGGTTTGACGCCTGCACAAGTGGTCGCCATCGCCAACAACAACGGCGGTAAGCAGGCGCTGGAAA
CAGTACAGCGCCTGCTGCCTGTACTGTGCCAGGATCATGGACTGACCCCAGACCAGGTAGTCGCAATCGC
GAACAATAATGGGGGAAAGCAAGCCCTGGAAACCGTGCAAAGGTTGTTGCCGGTCCTTTGTCAAGACCAC
GGCCTTACACCGGAGCAAGTCGTGGCCATTGCATCCCACGACGGTGGCAAACAGGCTCTTGAGACGGTTC
AGAGACTTCTCCCAGTTCTCTGTCAAGCCCACGGGCTGACTCCCGATCAAGTTGTAGCGATTGCGTCCAA
CGGTGGAGGGAAACAAGCATTGGAGACTGTCCAACGGCTCCTTCCCGTGTTGTGTCAAGCCCACGGTTTG
ACGCCTGCACAAGTGGTCGCCATCGCCAACAACAACGGCGGTAAGCAGGCGCTGGAAACAGTACAGCGCC
TGCTGCCTGTACTGTGCCAGGATCATGGACTGACCCCAGACCAGGTAGTCGCAATCGCGAACAATAATGG
GGGAAAGCAAGCCCTGGAAACCGTGCAAAGGTTGTTGCCGGTCCTTTGTCAAGACCACGGCCTTACACCG
GAGCAAGTCGTGGCCATTGCAAATAATAACGGTGGCAAACAGGCTCTTGAGACGGTTCAGAGACTTCTCC
CAGTTCTCTGTCAAGCCCACGGGCTGACTCCCGATCAAGTTGTAGCGATTGCGTCGAACATTGGAGGGAA
ACAAGCATTGGAGACTGTCCAACGGCTCCTTCCCGTGTTGTGTCAAGCCCACGGTTTGACGCCTGCACAA
GTGGTCGCCATCGCCAACAACAACGGCGGTAAGCAGGCGCTGGAAACAGTACAGCGCCTGCTGCCTGTAC
TGTGCCAGGATCATGGACTGACCCCAGACCAGGTAGTCGCAATCGCGTCAAACGGAGGGGGAAAGCAAGC
CCTGGAAACCGTGCAAAGGTTGTTGCCGGTCCTTTGTCAAGACCACGGCCTTACACCGGAGCAAGTCGTG
GCCATTGCATCCCACGACGGTGGCAAACAGGCTCTTGAGACGGTTCAGAGACTTCTCCCAGTTCTCTGTC
AAGCCCACGGGCTGACTCCCGATCAAGTTGTAGCGATTGCGTCCAACGGTGGAGGGAAACAAGCATTGGA
GACTGTCCAACGGCTCCTTCCCGTGTTGTGTCAAGCCCACGGTTTGACGCCTGCACAAGTGGTCGCCATC
GCCAGCCATGATGGCGGTAAGCAGGCGCTGGAAACAGTACAGCGCCTGCTGCCTGTACTGTGCCAGGATC
ATGGACTGACACCCGAACAGGTGGTCGCCATTGCTTCTAACATCGGAGGACGGCCAGCCTTGGAGTCCAT
CGTAGCCCAATTGTCCAGGCCCGATCCCGCGTTGGCTGCGTTAACGAATGACCATCTGGTGGCGTTGGCA
TGTCTTGGTGGACGACCCGCGCTCGATGCAGTCAAAAAGGGTCTGCCTCATGCTCCCGCATTGATCAAAA
GAACCAACCGGCGGATTCCCGAGAGAACTTCCCATCGAGTCGCGGGATCC
