>Addgene plasmid #42835 | TAL3372 | addgene partial sequence | sequence record 60817 | JDS-TALEN-F 5'-TAGGGGTCGGTAAACAGTGG-3'
ACTGTGGCGGGTGAGCTTAGGGGGCCTCCGCTCCAGCTCGACACCGGGCAGCTGCTGAAGATCGCGAAGA
GAGGGGGAGTAACAGCGGTAGAGGCAGTGCACGCCTGGCGCAATGCGCTCACCGGGGCCCCCTTGAACCT
GACCCCAGACCAGGTAGTCGCAATCGCGAACAATAATGGGGGAAAGCAAGCCCTGGAAACCGTGCAAAGG
TTGTTGCCGGTCCTTTGTCAAGACCACGGCCTTACACCGGAGCAAGTCGTGGCCATTGCATCCCACGACG
GTGGCAAACAGGCTCTTGAGACGGTTCAGAGACTTCTCCCAGTTCTCTGTCAAGCCCACGGGCTGACTCC
CGATCAAGTTGTAGCGATTGCGAATAACAATGGAGGGAAACAAGCATTGGAGACTGTCCAACGGCTCCTT
CCCGTGTTGTGTCAAGCCCACGGTTTGACGCCTGCACAAGTGGTCGCCATCGCCAACAACAACGGCGGTA
AGCAGGCGCTGGAAACAGTACAGCGCCTGCTGCCTGTACTGTGCCAGGATCATGGACTGACCCCAGACCA
GGTAGTCGCAATCGCGAACAATAATGGGGGAAAGCAAGCCCTGGAAACCGTGCAAAGGTTGTTGCCGGTC
CTTTGTCAAGACCACGGCCTTACACCGGAGCAAGTCGTGGCCATTGCATCCCACGACGGTGGCAAACAGG
CTCTTGAGACGGTTCAGAGACTTCTCCCAGTTCTCTGTCAAGCCCACGGGCTGACTCCCGATCAAGTTGT
AGCGATTGCGTCCAACGGTGGAGGGAAACAAGCATTGGAGACTGTCCAACGGCTCCTTCCCGTGTTGTGT
CAAGCCCACGGTTTGACGCCTGCACAAGTGGTCGCCATCGCCAACAACAACGGCGGTAAGCAGGCGCTGG
AAACAGTACAGCGCCTGCTGCCTGTACTGTGCCAGGATCATGGACTGACCCCAGACCAGGTAGTC
