[The description below was written by a language model from this plasmid's Addgene catalogue record.]
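Description:
TAL3372 is a TALEN expression plasmid built on the JDS70 backbone (about 6.4 kb without insert), a mammalian expression vector that also carries a T7 promoter. It is maintained in E. coli as a high-copy plasmid under ampicillin selection. The record includes no feature table, so the origin of replication, the polyadenylation signal and other backbone elements are not explicitly listed. The use of a BGH reverse sequencing primer does suggest that a BGH terminator region lies downstream of the coding sequence.

The insert, roughly 1.6 kb, is an engineered TAL effector repeat array named ZebrafishCommunity-taok2b-left. It is not the taok2b gene itself. It encodes a DNA-binding domain designed to recognise a specific 18-nucleotide site in the zebrafish (D. rerio) taok2b locus. The array was cloned by restriction enzyme methods that destroyed the flanking sites, placing it in frame with two backbone-encoded elements: an N-terminal 3X Flag tag and a C-terminal wild-type FokI nuclease domain. Expression is driven by the CMV promoter. The T7 designation indicates that the same open reading frame can be transcribed in vitro to make mRNA, the usual delivery route for zebrafish embryos.

Because FokI cleaves only as a dimer, this "left" monomer is meant to be used with a matching "right" TALEN that binds the opposite strand across a spacer. The pair introduces a double-strand break at taok2b, and error-prone repair of that break yields indel mutations. The associated publication describes targeted gene disruption in somatic zebrafish cells using such engineered TALENs. The partner plasmid is not identified in this record.
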