Addgene plasmid #42835: TAL3372
Depositing lab: Keith Joung. Depositing organization: Massachusetts General Hospital. Publication: Targeted gene disruption in somatic zebrafish cells using engineered TALENs. Sander JD, Cade L, Khayter C, Reyon D, Peterson RT, Joung JK, Yeh JR. Nat Biotechnol. 2011 Aug 5;29(8):697-8. doi: 10.1038/nbt.1934. PubMed 21822241.
Backbone
  Vector backbone: JDS70
  Backbone manufacturer: Addgene plasmid #32285
  Backbone size w/o insert (bp): 6447
  Vector type: Mammalian Expression ; T7
Growth in bacteria
  Bacterial resistance: Ampicillin, 100 μg/mL
  Growth temperature: 37°C
  Growth strain: XL1 Blue
  Copy number: High Copy
Gene/Insert
  Gene/Insert name: ZebrafishCommunity-taok2b-left (alt name: taok2b)
  Species: D. rerio (zebrafish)
  Insert size (bp): 1640
  Entrez Gene: taok2b
  Promoter: CMV
  Tag / fusion protein: 3X Flag (N terminal on backbone); WT FOKI (C terminal on backbone)
  Cloning method: Restriction Enzyme; 5′ cloning site N/A (destroyed during cloning); 3′ cloning site N/A (destroyed during cloning)
  Sequencing primers: 5′ CMV-F; 3′ BGH-rev
Terms and licenses: Academic/Nonprofit Terms; Industry Terms: Not Available to Industry
Depositor comments: Target binding site: TGCGGGCTGGGAGTCTCA It is strongly recommended that users perform a diagnostic digest to verify this plasmid prior to use. For example, a double digest of the plasmid with BamHI and KpnI should result in two bands at 2.3kb and 5.8kb.
How to cite: TAL3372 was a gift from Keith Joung (Addgene plasmid # 42835 ; http://n2t.net/addgene:42835 ; RRID:Addgene_42835)
